>Addgene plasmid #239843 | pIL6-Nluc-hbb | addgene full sequence | sequence record 477827 | Addgene NGS Result
GGTACCGAGCTCTTACGCGTGCTAGCCCGGGCTCGAGATCTGCGATCTGCATCTCAATTAGTCAGCAACC
ATAGTCCCGCCCCTAACTCCGCCCATCCCGCCCCTAACTCCGCCCAGTTCCGCCCATTCTCCGCCCCATC
GCTGACTAATTTTTTTTATTTATGCAGAGGCCGAGGCCGCCTCGGCCTCTGAGCTATTCCAGAAGTAGTG
AGGAGGCTTTTTTGGAGGCCTAGGCTTTTGCAAAAAGCTTACTTGGTCAGCGGCCGCTAATACGACTCAC
TATAGGGACATTTGCTTCTGACACAACTGTGTTCACTAGCAACCTCAAACAGACACCATGGACTCCTTCT
CCACAAGCGCCTTCGGTCCAGTTGCCTTCTCCCTGGGCCTGCTCCTGGTGTTGCCTGCTGCCTTCCCTGC
CCCAGTCTTCACACTCGAAGATTTCGTTGGGGACTGGCGACAGACAGCCGGCTACAACCTGGACCAAGTC
CTTGAACAGGGAGGTGTGTCCAGTTTGTTTCAGAATCTCGGGGTGTCCGTAACTCCGATCCAAAGGATTG
TCCTGAGCGGTGAAAATGGGCTGAAGATCGACATCCATGTCATCATCCCGTATGAAGGTCTGAGCGGCGA
CCAAATGGGCCAGATCGAAAAAATTTTTAAGGTGGTGTACCCTGTGGATGATCATCACTTTAAGGTGATC
CTGCACTATGGCACACTGGTAATCGACGGGGTTACGCCGAACATGATCGACTATTTCGGACGGCCGTATG
AAGGCATCGCCGTGTTCGACGGCAAAAAGATCACTGTAACAGGGACCCTGTGGAACGGCAACAAAATTAT
CGACGAGCGCCTGATCAACCCCGACGGCTCCCTGCTGTTCCGAGTAACCATCAACGGAGTGACCGGCTGG
CGGCTGTGCGAACGCATTCTGGCGTAAGCTCGCTTTCTTGCTGTCCAATTTCTATTAAAGGTTCCTTTGT
TCCCTAAGTCCAACTACTAAACTGGGGGATATTATGAAGGGCCTTGAGCATCTGGATTCTGCCTAATAAA
AAACATTTATTTTCATTGCAAGAATTCCCGGGCCCGCGGATCCATGAGCTAGAGTCGGGGCGGCCGGCCG
CTTCGAGCAGACATGATAAGATACATTGATGAGTTTGGACAAACCACAACTAGAATGCAGTGAAAAAAAT
GCTTTATTTGTGAAATTTGTGATGCTATTGCTTTATTTGTAACCATTATAAGCTGCAATAAACAAGTTAA
CAACAACAATTGCATTCATTTTATGTTTCAGGTTCAGGGGGAGGTGTGGGAGGTTTTTTAAAGCAAGTAA
AACCTCTACAAATGTGGTAAAATCGATAAGGATCTGAACGATGGAGCGGAGAATGGGCGGAACTGGGCGG
AGTTAGGGGCGGGATGGGCGGAGTTAGGGGCGGGACTATGGTTGCTGACTAATTGAGATGCATGCTTTGC
ATACTTCTGCCTGCTGGGGAGCCTGGGGACTTTCCACACCTGGTTGCTGACTAATTGAGATGCATGCTTT
GCATACTTCTGCCTGCTGGGGAGCCTGGGGACTTTCCACACCCTAACTGACACACATTCCACAGCGGATC
CGTCGACCGATGCCCTTGAGAGCCTTCAACCCAGTCAGCTCCTTCCGGTGGGCGCGGGGCATGACTATCG
TCGCCGCACTTATGACTGTCTTCTTTATCATGCAACTCGTAGGACAGGTGCCGGCAGCGCTCTTCCGCTT
CCTCGCTCACTGACTCGCTGCGCTCGGTCGTTCGGCTGCGGCGAGCGGTATCAGCTCACTCAAAGGCGGT
AATACGGTTATCCACAGAATCAGGGGATAACGCAGGAAAGAACATGTGAGCAAAAGGCCAGCAAAAGGCC
AGGAACCGTAAAAAGGCCGCGTTGCTGGCGTTTTTCCATAGGCTCCGCCCCCCTGACGAGCATCACAAAA
ATCGACGCTCAAGTCAGAGGTGGCGAAACCCGACAGGACTATAAAGATACCAGGCGTTTCCCCCTGGAAG
CTCCCTCGTGCGCTCTCCTGTTCCGACCCTGCCGCTTACCGGATACCTGTCCGCCTTTCTCCCTTCGGGA
AGCGTGGCGCTTTCTCATAGCTCACGCTGTAGGTATCTCAGTTCGGTGTAGGTCGTTCGCTCCAAGCTGG
GCTGTGTGCACGAACCCCCCGTTCAGCCCGACCGCTGCGCCTTATCCGGTAACTATCGTCTTGAGTCCAA
CCCGGTAAGACACGACTTATCGCCACTGGCAGCAGCCACTGGTAACAGGATTAGCAGAGCGAGGTATGTA
GGCGGTGCTACAGAGTTCTTGAAGTGGTGGCCTAACTACGGCTACACTAGAAGAACAGTATTTGGTATCT
GCGCTCTGCTGAAGCCAGTTACCTTCGGAAAAAGAGTTGGTAGCTCTTGATCCGGCAAACAAACCACCGC
TGGTAGCGGTGGTTTTTTTGTTTGCAAGCAGCAGATTACGCGCAGAAAAAAAGGATCTCAAGAAGATCCT
TTGATCTTTTCTACGGGGTCTGACGCTCAGTGGAACGAAAACTCACGTTAAGGGATTTTGGTCATGAGAT
TATCAAAAAGGATCTTCACCTAGATCCTTTTAAATTAAAAATGAAGTTTTAAATCAATCTAAAGTATATA
TGAGTAAACTTGGTCTGACAGTTACCAATGCTTAATCAGTGAGGCACCTATCTCAGCGATCTGTCTATTT
CGTTCATCCATAGTTGCCTGACTCCCCGTCGTGTAGATAACTACGATACGGGAGGGCTTACCATCTGGCC
CCAGTGCTGCAATGATACCGCGAGACCCACGCTCACCGGCTCCAGATTTATCAGCAATAAACCAGCCAGC
CGGAAGGGCCGAGCGCAGAAGTGGTCCTGCAACTTTATCCGCCTCCATCCAGTCTATTAATTGTTGCCGG
GAAGCTAGAGTAAGTAGTTCGCCAGTTAATAGTTTGCGCAACGTTGTTGCCATTGCTACAGGCATCGTGG
TGTCACGCTCGTCGTTTGGTATGGCTTCATTCAGCTCCGGTTCCCAACGATCAAGGCGAGTTACATGATC
CCCCATGTTGTGCAAAAAAGCGGTTAGCTCCTTCGGTCCTCCGATCGTTGTCAGAAGTAAGTTGGCCGCA
GTGTTATCACTCATGGTTATGGCAGCACTGCATAATTCTCTTACTGTCATGCCATCCGTAAGATGCTTTT
CTGTGACTGGTGAGTACTCAACCAAGTCATTCTGAGAATAGTGTATGCGGCGACCGAGTTGCTCTTGCCC
GGCGTCAATACGGGATAATACCGCGCCACATAGCAGAACTTTAAAAGTGCTCATCATTGGAAAACGTTCT
TCGGGGCGAAAACTCTCAAGGATCTTACCGCTGTTGAGATCCAGTTCGATGTAACCCACTCGTGCACCCA
ACTGATCTTCAGCATCTTTTACTTTCACCAGCGTTTCTGGGTGAGCAAAAACAGGAAGGCAAAATGCCGC
AAAAAAGGGAATAAGGGCGACACGGAAATGTTGAATACTCATACTCTTCCTTTTTCAATATTATTGAAGC
ATTTATCAGGGTTATTGTCTCATGAGCGGATACATATTTGAATGTATTTAGAAAAATAAACAAATAGGGG
TTCCGCGCACATTTCCCCGAAAAGTGCCACCTG
[124 nt withheld, positions 3674-3797]
C
[91 nt withheld, positions 3799-3889]
A
[49 nt withheld, positions 3891-3939]
CCTTTGACGTTGGAGTCCACGTTCTTT
[37 nt withheld, positions 3967-4003]
ACCCTATCTCGGTCTATTCTTTTGATTTATAAGGGATTTTGCCGATTTCGGCCTATTGGTTAAAAAATGA
GCTGATTTAACAAAAATTTAACGCGAATTTTAACAAAATATTAACGCTTACAATTTGCCATTCGCCATTC
AGGCTGCGCAACTGTTGGGAAGGGCGATCGGTGCGGGCCTCTTCGCTATTACGCCAGCCCAAGCTACCAT
GATAAGTAAGTAATATTAAGGTACGGGAGGTACTTGGAGCGGCCGCAATAAAATATCTTTATTTTCATTA
CATCTGTGTGTTGGTTTTTTGTGTGAATCGATAGTACTAACATACGCTCTCCATCAAAACAAAACGAAAC
AAAACAAACTAGCAAAATAGGCTGTCCCCAGTGCAAGTGCAGGTGCCAGAACATTTCTCTATCGATA
Features (pLannotate 1.2.2; 16 found; start..end, strand, type, name):
     48..244     +  promoter       SV40 promoter: SV40 early promoter
    268..286     +  promoter       T7 promoter: promoter for bacteriophage T7 RNA polymerase
    338..424     +  CDS            IL6 (fragment): IL6_MUSPF - Experimental evidence at transcript level: Swiss-Prot protein existence level 2. Acts as an essential factor in bone homeostasis and on vessels directly or indirectly by induction of VEGF, resulting in increased angiogenesis activity and vascular permeability. Induces, through 'trans-signaling' and synergistically with IL1B and TNF, the production of VEGF. Involved in metabolic controls, is discharged into the bloodstream after muscle contraction increasing lipolysis and improving insulin resistance (By similarity). 'Trans-signaling' in central nervous system also regulates energy
    425..937     +  CDS            Nluc: NanoLuc® luciferase human codon-optimized
    938..1071    +  polyA_signal   β-globin poly(A) (fragment): human β-globin polyadenylation signal
   1137..1258    -  polyA_signal   SV40 poly(A) signal: SV40 polyadenylation signal
   1281..1349    -  CDS            large T antigen (fragment): large T antigen from SV40 (simian virus 40)
   1371..1605    -  promoter       SV40 promoter (fragment): SV40 enhancer and early promoter
   1611..1743    +  CDS            TcR (fragment): tetracycline efflux protein; tet; confers resistance to tetracycline
   1923..2511    -  rep_origin     ori: high-copy-number ColE1/pMB1/pBR322/pUC origin of replication
   2682..3542    -  CDS            AmpR: β-lactamase; bla; confers resistance to ampicillin, carbenicillin, and related antibiotics
   3543..3647    -  promoter       AmpR promoter: bla
   3674..4102    +  rep_origin     f1 ori (sequence partly withheld): f1 bacteriophage origin of replication; arrow indicates direction of (+) strand synthesis
   4134..4201    -  CDS            lacZα (fragment): LacZα fragment of β-galactosidase; lacZ fragment
   4260..4308    +  polyA_signal   poly(A) signal: synthetic polyadenylation signal
   4322..4413    +  misc_feature   pause site: RNA polymerase II transcriptional pause signal from the human α2 globin gene
