[The description below was written by a language model from this plasmid's Addgene catalogue record and pLannotate feature annotations shown in this document.]
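Description:
pIL6-Nluc-hbb is a 4.4 kb bacterial plasmid built on a modified Promega pGL3-Control luciferase backbone. It serves as a template for in vitro transcription of a reporter mRNA encoding secreted NanoLuc luciferase. It is maintained at high copy in E. coli through a ColE1/pUC-type origin and selected with ampicillin via the β-lactamase gene and its bla promoter. An f1 phage origin is also present. The backbone carries the usual pGL3 upstream synthetic poly(A) signal and RNA polymerase II pause site, which limit spurious read-through transcription into the reporter region.

The roughly 780 bp insert was designed as a synthetic gene fragment based on the Promega secreted NanoLuc sequence and cloned between HindIII and EcoRI sites. It supplies its own T7 promoter, followed by the human haemoglobin beta 5' UTR, an interleukin 6 signal peptide fused in frame to the human codon-optimised Nluc coding sequence, and the haemoglobin beta 3' UTR, which the annotation software labels as a β-globin poly(A) fragment. T7 RNA polymerase can therefore produce an mRNA whose globin UTRs are of the kind commonly used to support stability and translation. The signal peptide routes the translated luciferase into the secretory pathway so that activity can be measured in culture medium.

The insert sits downstream of the backbone's SV40 early promoter, and SV40 poly(A) and enhancer sequences lie beyond it in the reverse orientation. However, the record states only in vitro transcription as the purpose. The associated work concerns detecting mRNA delivery to specific subcellular locations, which is consistent with using the transcript as a functional readout of delivered mRNA.
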