Addgene plasmid #239843: pIL6-Nluc-hbb
Purpose: Template for in vitro transcription of secreted nanoluciferase, with interleukin 6 signal peptide, flanked by the human haemoglobin beta 5' and 3' UTRs.
Depositing lab: Catherine Jopling. Depositing organization: University of Nottingham. Publication: A proximity-labeling-based approach to directly detect mRNA delivery to specific subcellular locations. Smart AD, Hughes ME, Ruiz Velasco AD, Hori N, Stolnik S, Jopling CL. Mol Ther Nucleic Acids. 2025 Jun 24;36(3):102602. doi: 10.1016/j.omtn.2025.102602. eCollection 2025 Sep 9. PubMed 40661784.
Backbone
  Vector backbone: pGL3Control
  Backbone manufacturer: Promega
  Backbone size w/o insert (bp): 3636
  Total vector size (bp): 4420
  Modifications to backbone: Introduction of multiple cloning site at 3' end of luciferase gene.
  Vector type: Luciferase
Growth in bacteria
  Bacterial resistance: Ampicillin, 100 μg/mL
  Growth temperature: 37°C
  Growth strain: DH5alpha
  Copy number: High Copy
Gene/Insert
  Gene/Insert name: Secreted nanoluciferase, with interleukin 6 signal peptide, flanked by human haemoglobin beta 5' and 3' UTRs (alt name: SecNluc)
  Species: Engineered reporter (from Promega)
  Insert size (bp): 784
  GenBank ID: JQ513380.1
  Promoter: T7 (included as part of insert)
  Cloning method: Restriction Enzyme; 5′ cloning site HindIII (not destroyed); 3′ cloning site EcoRI (not destroyed)
  Sequencing primers: 5′ TCTGCGATCTGCATCTCAATTA
Resource information
  A portion of this plasmid was derived from a plasmid made by: Designed as a Gene Block based on Promega SecNluc sequence.
Terms and licenses: Academic/Nonprofit Terms; Industry Terms: Not Available to Industry
How to cite: pIL6-Nluc-hbb was a gift from Catherine Jopling (Addgene plasmid # 239843 ; http://n2t.net/addgene:239843 ; RRID:Addgene_239843)
